Addgene plasmid #153808: pGBW-m4252880
Purpose: Mammalian expression plasmid for SARS-CoV-2 ORF7b
Depositing lab: Ginkgo Bioworks & Benjie Chen. Depositing organization: Ginkgo Bioworks.
Backbone
  Vector backbone: pTwist_CMV_Hygro_6 with AarI site removed
  Backbone size w/o insert (bp): 6525
  Vector type: Mammalian Expression
  Selectable markers: Hygromycin
Growth in bacteria
  Bacterial resistance: Ampicillin, 100 μg/mL
  Growth temperature: 37°C
  Growth strain: DH5alpha
  Copy number: High Copy
Gene/Insert
  Gene/Insert name: SARS-CoV-2 ORF7b
  Species: Severe acute respiratory syndrome coronavirus 2
  Insert size (bp): 125
  Mutation: wt
  Entrez Gene: ORF7b (a.k.a. GU280_gp08)
  Promoter: CMV
  Tag / fusion protein: Cleavable TEV;CBP (C terminal on backbone)
  Cloning method: Unknown
Resource information
  A portion of this plasmid was derived from a plasmid made by: GinkgoBioworks
Depositor comments: NCBI reference sequence: 43740574
How to cite: pGBW-m4252880 was a gift from Ginkgo Bioworks & Benjie Chen (Addgene plasmid # 153808 ; http://n2t.net/addgene:153808 ; RRID:Addgene_153808)
