[The description below was written by a language model from this plasmid's Addgene catalogue record and pLannotate feature annotations shown in this document.]
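Description:
pGBW-m4252880 is a mammalian expression plasmid carrying the wild-type SARS-CoV-2 accessory protein ORF7b, built in a pTwist_CMV_Hygro_6 backbone from which an AarI site has been removed. It is maintained in E. coli as a high-copy plasmid through a ColE1/pUC-type origin and selected with ampicillin via a full-length β-lactamase gene. A separate cassette, in which the human ubiquitin C promoter drives hygromycin B phosphotransferase followed by a synthetic polyadenylation signal, allows hygromycin selection of transfected mammalian cells.

The short ORF7b coding sequence lies downstream of the CMV immediate-early enhancer and promoter elements; because the sequence record is numbered from the insert, these appear at the end of the circular map and read across the origin into the ORF. The catalogue entry describes a backbone-encoded C-terminal tag consisting of a TEV protease cleavage site and a calmodulin-binding peptide (CBP). The annotation detects only a CBP fragment just after the ORF and does not call a TEV site, which is not surprising for such short elements. CBP binds calmodulin with high affinity in the presence of calcium, so the fusion could be captured on calmodulin resin and the tag then removed with TEV protease. An SV40 polyadenylation signal is annotated downstream of the tag, though on the opposite strand. The expression region is flanked by β-globin insulator elements and by bacterial and T7 transcription terminators (rrnG, T7), which help isolate the cassette from neighbouring transcription.

The record supports its use for transient or hygromycin-selected expression of tagged ORF7b in mammalian cells; no more specific application is stated.
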