Features (pLannotate 1.2.2; 20 found; start..end, strand, type, name):
      3..131     +  CDS            NS7B_SARS2: Experimental evidence at protein level: Swiss-Prot protein existence level 1. From Severe acute respiratory syndrome coronavirus 2 (2019-nCoV) (SARS-CoV-2).
    159..175     +  CDS            CBP (fragment): calmodulin-binding peptide derived from skeletal muscle myosin light chain kinase; binds calmodulin with nanomolar affinity in the presence of calcium
    299..420     -  polyA_signal   SV40 poly(A) signal: SV40 polyadenylation signal
    443..512     -  CDS            large T antigen (fragment): large T antigen from SV40 (simian virus 40)
    535..581     +  terminator     T7 terminator: transcription terminator for bacteriophage T7 RNA polymerase
    611..747     +  terminator     rrnG terminator: transcription terminator from the E. coli ribosomal RNA rrnG operon (Albrechtsen et al., 1991)
    792..863     +  misc_feature   3' β-globin insulator: insulator downstream of the human β-globin locus (Farrell et al., 2002)
   1089..1677    -  rep_origin     ori: high-copy-number ColE1/pMB1/pBR322/pUC origin of replication
   1849..1913    -  CDS            bla(M) (fragment): β-lactamase lacking the signal sequence; bla(M); allows cytosolic expression of β-lactamase
   2177..3386    +  promoter       UbC promoter: human ubiquitin C promoter
   3396..4417    +  CDS            HygR (fragment): hygromycin B phosphotransferase confers resistance to hygromycin
   4445..4493    +  polyA_signal   poly(A) signal: synthetic polyadenylation signal
   4759..5619    +  CDS            AmpR: β-lactamase; bla; confers resistance to ampicillin, carbenicillin, and related antibiotics
   5632..5768    +  terminator     rrnG terminator: transcription terminator from the E. coli ribosomal RNA rrnG operon (Albrechtsen et al., 1991)
   5920..5991    +  misc_feature   5' β-globin insulator: insulator upstream of the human β-globin locus (Farrell et al., 2002)
   5996..6042    -  terminator     T7 terminator: transcription terminator for bacteriophage T7 RNA polymerase
   6060..6108    -  polyA_signal   poly(A) signal: synthetic polyadenylation signal
   6189..6492    +  enhancer       CMV enhancer: human cytomegalovirus immediate early enhancer
   6565..6582    -  promoter       CMV promoter (fragment): human cytomegalovirus (CMV) immediate early promoter
   6645..6696    +  promoter       CMVd2 promoter: truncated human cytomegalovirus (CMV) immediate early promoter that yields moderately reduced expression relative to the full-length promoter
>Addgene plasmid #153808 | pGBW-m4252880 | addgene full sequence | sequence record 307329 | Ginkgo NGS Result
CCATGATTGAACTTTCATTAATTGACTTCTATTTGTGCTTTTTAGCCTTTCTGCTATTCCTTGTTTTAAT
TATGCTTATTATCTTTTGGTTCTCACTTGAACTGCAAGATCATAATGAAACTTGTCACGCCGAAAACCTT
TACTTTCAGTCGAAGAGGCGATGGAAAAAGAATTTTATCGCGGTGAGTGCAGCCAACAGATTCAAAAAGA
TATCCTCGTCTGGTGCCCTCTAAGGATCCGCAGGCCTCTGCTAGCTTGACTGACTGAGATACAGCGTACC
TTCAGCTCACAGACATGATAAGATACATTGATGAGTTTGGACAAACCACAACTAGAATGCAGTGAAAAAA
ATGCTTTATTTGTGAAATTTGTGATGCTATTGCTTTATTTGTAACCATTATAAGCTGCAATAAACAAGTT
AACAACAACAATTGCATTCATTTTATGTTTCAGGTTCAGGGGGAGGTGTGGGAGGTTTTTTAAAGCAAGT
AAAACCTCTACAAATGTGGTATTGGCCCATCTCTATCGGTATCGTAGCATAACCCCTTGGGGCCTCTAAA
CGGGTCTTGAGGGGTTTTTTGTGCCCCTCGGGCCGGATTGCTATCTACCGGCATTGGCGCAGAAAAAAAT
GCCTGATGCGACGCTGCGCGTCTTATACTCCCACATATGCCAGATTCAGCAACGGATACGGCTTCCCCAA
CTTGCCCACTTCCATACGTGTCCTCCTTACCAGAAATTTATCCTTAAGGTCGTCAGCTATCCTGCAGGCG
ATCTCTCGATTTCGATCAAGACATTCCTTTAATGGTCTTTTCTGGACACCACTAGGGGTCAGAAGTAGTT
CATCAAACTTTCTTCCCTCCCTAATCTCATTGGTTACCTTGGGCTATCGAAACTTAATTAACCAGTCAAG
TCAGCTACTTGGCGAGATCGACTTGTCTGGGTTTCGACTACGCTCAGAATTGCGTCAGTCAAGTTCGATC
TGGTCCTTGCTATTGCACCCGTTCTCCGATTACGAGTTTCATTTAAATCATGTGAGCAAAAGGCCAGCAA
AAGGCCAGGAACCGTAAAAAGGCCGCGTTGCTGGCGTTTTTCCATAGGCTCCGCCCCCCTGACGAGCATC
ACAAAAATCGACGCTCAAGTCAGAGGTGGCGAAACCCGACAGGACTATAAAGATACCAGGCGTTTCCCCC
TGGAAGCTCCCTCGTGCGCTCTCCTGTTCCGACCCTGCCGCTTACCGGATACCTGTCCGCCTTTCTCCCT
TCGGGAAGCGTGGCGCTTTCTCATAGCTCACGCTGTAGGTATCTCAGTTCGGTGTAGGTCGTTCGCTCCA
AGCTGGGCTGTGTGCACGAACCCCCCGTTCAGCCCGACCGCTGCGCCTTATCCGGTAACTATCGTCTTGA
GTCCAACCCGGTAAGACACGACTTATCGCCACTGGCAGCAGCCACTGGTAACAGGATTAGCAGAGCGAGG
TATGTAGGCGGTGCTACAGAGTTCTTGAAGTGGTGGCCTAACTACGGCTACACTAGAAGAACAGTATTTG
GTATCTGCGCTCTGCTGAAGCCAGTTACCTTCGGAAAAAGAGTTGGTAGCTCTTGATCCGGCAAACAAAC
CACCGCTGGTAGCGGTGGTTTTTTTGTTTGCAAGCAGCAGATTACGCGCAGAAAAAAAGGATCTCAAGAA
GATCCTTTGATCTTTTCTACGGGGTCTGACGCTCAGTGGAACGAAAACTCACGTTAAGGGATTTTGGTCA
TGAGATTATCAAAAAGGATCTTCACCTAGATCCTTTTAAATTAAAAATGAAGTTTTAAATCAATCTAAAG
TATATATGAGTAAACTTGGTCTGACAGTTACCAATGCTTAATCAGTGAGGCACCTATCTCAGCGATCTGT
CTATTTCGTTCATCCATAGTTGCATTTAAATTTCCGAACTCTCCAAGGCCCTCGTCGGAAAATCTTCAAA
CCTTTCGTCCGATCCATCTTGCAGGCTACCTCTCGAACGAACTATCGCAAGTCTCTTGGCCGGCCTTGCG
CCTTGGCTATTGCTTGGCAGCGCCTATCGCCAGGTATTACTCCAATCCCGAATATCCGAGATCGGGATCA
CCCGAGAGAAGTTCAACCTACATCCTCAATCCCGATCTATCCGAGATCCGAGGAATATCGAAATCGGGGC
GCGCCTGGCCTCCGCGCCGGGTTTTGGCGCCTCCCGCGGGCGCCCCCCTCGTCACGGCGAGCGCTGCCAC
GTCAGACGAAGGGCGCAGGAGCGTCCTGATCCTTCCGCCCGGACGCTCAGGACAGCGGCCCGCTGCTCAT
AAGACTCGGCCTTAGAACCCCAGTATCAGCAGAAGGACATTTTAGGACGGGACTTGGGTGACTCTAGGGC
ACTGGTTTTCTTTCCAGAGAGCGGAACAGGCGAGGAAAAGTAGTCCCTTCTCGGCGATTCTGCGGAGGGA
TCTCCGTGGGGCGGTGAACGCCGATGATTATATAAGGACGCGCCGGGTGTGGCACAGCTAGTTCCGTCGC
AGCCGGGATTTGGGTCGCGGTTCTTGTTTGTGGATCGCTGTGATCGTCACTTGGTGAGTAGCGGGCTGCT
GGGCTGGCCGGGGCTTTCGTGGCCGCCGGGCCGCTCGGTGGGACGGAAGCGTGTGGAGAGACCGCCAAGG
GCTGTAGTCTGGGTCCGCGAGCAAGGTTGCCCTGAACTGGGGGTTGGGGGGAGCGCAGCAAAATGGCGGC
TGTTCCCGAGTCTTGAATGGAAGACGCTTGTGAGGCGGGCTGTGAGGTCGTTGAAACAAGGTGGGGGGCA
TGGTGGGCGGCAAGAACCCAAGGTCTTGAGCCCTTCGCTAATGCGGGAAAGCTCTTATTCGGGTGAGATG
GGCTGGGCACCATCTGGGGACCCTGACGTGAAGTTTGTCACTGACTGGAGAACTCGGTTTGTCGTCTGTT
GCGGGGGCGGCAGTTATGGCGGTGCCGTTGGGCAGTGCACCCGTACCTTTGGGAGCGCGCGCCCTCGTCG
TGTCGTGACGTCACCCGTTCTGTTGGCTTATAATGCAGGGTGGGGCCACCAGCCGGTAGGTGTGCGGTAG
GCTTTTCTCCGTCGCAGGACGCAGGGTTCGGGCCTAGGGTAGGCTCTCCTGAATCGACAGGCGCCGGACC
TCTGGTGAGGGGAGGGATAAGTGAGGCGTCAGTTTCTTTGGTCGGTTTTATGTACCTATCTTCTTAAGTA
GCTGAAGCTCCGGTTTTGAACTATGCGCTCGGGGTTGGCGAGTGTGTTTTGTGAAGTTTTTTAGGCACCT
TTTGAAATGTAATCATTTGGGTCAATATGTAATTTTCAGTGTTAGACTTGTAAATTGTCCGCTAAATTCT
GGCCGTTTTTGGCTTTTTTGTTAGACAACATGGGTAAAAAGCCTGAACTCACCGCGACGTCTGTCGAGAA
GTTTCTGATCGAAAAGTTCGACAGCGTCTCCGACCTGATGCAGCTCTCGGAGGGCGAAGAATCTCGTGCT
TTCAGCTTCGATGTAGGAGGGCGTGGATATGTCCTGCGGGTAAATAGCTGCGCCGATGGTTTCTACAAAG
ATCGTTATGTTTATCGGCACTTTGCATCCGCCGCGCTCCCGATTCCGGAAGTGCTTGACATTGGGGAGTT
CAGCGAGAGCCTGACCTATTGCATCTCCCGCCGTGCACAGGGTGTCACGTTGCAAGACCTGCCTGAAACC
GAACTGCCCGCTGTTCTGCAGCCGGTCGCGGAGGCAATGGATGCCATCGCTGCCGCCGATCTTAGCCAGA
CGAGCGGGTTCGGCCCATTCGGACCGCAAGGAATCGGTCAATACACTACATGGCGTGATTTCATATGCGC
GATTGCTGATCCCCATGTGTATCACTGGCAAACTGTGATGGACGACACCGTCAGTGCGTCCGTCGCGCAG
GCTCTCGATGAGCTGATGCTTTGGGCCGAGGACTGCCCCGAAGTCCGGCACCTCGTGCACGCGGATTTCG
GCTCCAACAATGTCCTGACGGACAATGGCCGCATAACAGCGGTCATTGACTGGAGCGAGGCGATGTTCGG
GGATTCCCAATACGAGGTCGCCAACATCTTCTTCTGGAGGCCGTGGTTGGCTTGTATGGAGCAGCAGACG
CGCTACTTCGAGCGGAGGCATCCGGAGCTTGCAGGATCGCCCCGGCTCCGGGCGTATATGCTCCGCATTG
GTCTTGACCAACTCTATCAGAGCTTGGTTGACGGCAATTTCGATGATGCAGCTTGGGCGCAGGGTCGATG
CGACGCAATCGTCCGATCCGGAGCCGGGACTGTCGGGCGTACACAAATCGCCCGCAGAAGCGCCGCCGTC
TGGACCGATGGCTGTGTAGAAGTACTCGCCGATAGTGGAAACCGACGCCCCAGCACTCGTCCGAGGGCAA
AGGAATAAGCTAGTATGTAAGCCTAGTCTTAGATAATAAAATCGCTATCCATCGAAGATGGATGTGTGTT
GGTTTTTTGTGTGTGTAACGCTAGGCGCGCCTGGTGTACCGAGAACGATCCTCTCAGTGCGAGTCTCGAC
GATCCATATCGTTGCTTGGCAGTCAGCCAGTCGGAATCCAGCTTGGGACCCAGGAAGTCCAATCGTCAGA
TATTGTACTCAAGCCTGGTCACGGCAGCGTACCGATCTGTTTAAACCTAGATATTGATAGTCTGATCGGT
CAACGTATAATCGAGTCCTAGCTTTTGCAAACATCTATCAAGAGACAGGATCAGCAGGAGGCTTTCGCAT
GAGTATTCAACATTTCCGTGTCGCCCTTATTCCCTTTTTTGCGGCATTTTGCCTTCCTGTTTTTGCTCAC
CCAGAAACGCTGGTGAAAGTAAAAGATGCTGAAGATCAGTTGGGTGCGCGAGTGGGTTACATCGAACTGG
ATCTCAACAGCGGTAAGATCCTTGAGAGTTTTCGCCCCGAAGAACGCTTTCCAATGATGAGCACTTTTAA
AGTTCTGCTATGTGGCGCGGTATTATCCCGTATTGACGCCGGGCAAGAGCAACTCGGTCGCCGCATACAC
TATTCTCAGAATGACTTGGTTGAGTATTCACCAGTCACAGAAAAGCATCTTACGGATGGCATGACAGTAA
GAGAATTATGCAGTGCTGCCATAACCATGAGTGATAACACTGCGGCCAACTTACTTCTGACAACGATTGG
AGGACCGAAGGAGCTAACCGCTTTTTTGCACAACATGGGGGATCATGTAACTCGCCTTGATCGTTGGGAA
CCGGAGCTGAATGAAGCCATACCAAACGACGAGCGTGACACCACGATGCCTGTAGCAATGGCAACAACCT
TGCGTAAACTATTAACTGGCGAACTACTTACTCTAGCTTCCCGGCAACAGTTGATAGACTGGATGGAGGC
GGATAAAGTTGCAGGACCACTTCTGCGCTCGGCCCTTCCGGCTGGCTGGTTTATTGCTGATAAATCTGGA
GCCGGTGAGCGTGGGTCTCGCGGTATCATTGCAGCACTGGGGCCAGATGGTAAGCCCTCCCGTATCGTAG
TTATCTACACGACGGGGAGTCAGGCAACTATGGATGAACGAAATAGACAGATCGCTGAGATAGGTGCCTC
ACTGATTAAGCATTGGTAACCGATTCTAGGTGCATTGGCGCAGAAAAAAATGCCTGATGCGACGCTGCGC
GTCTTATACTCCCACATATGCCAGATTCAGCAACGGATACGGCTTCCCCAACTTGCCCACTTCCATACGT
GTCCTCCTTACCAGAAATTTATCCTTAAGATCCCGAATCGTTTAAACTCGACTCTGGCTCTATCGAATCT
CCGTCGTTTCGAGCTTACGCGAACAGCCGTGGCGCTCATTTGCTCGTCGGGCATCGAATCTCGTCAGCTA
TCGTCAGCTTACCTTTTTGGCAGCGATCGCGGCTCCCGACATCTTGGACCATTAGCTCCACAGGTATCTT
CTTCCCTCTAGTGGTCATAACAGCAGCTTCAGCTACCTCTCAATTCAAAAAACCCCTCAAGACCCGTTTA
GAGGCCCCAAGGGGTTATGCTATCAATCGTTGCGTTACACACACAAAAAACCAACACACATCCATCTTCG
ATGGATAGCGATTTTATTATCTAACTGCTGATCGAGTGTAGCCAGATCTAGTAATCAATTACGGGGTCAT
TAGTTCATAGCCCATATATGGAGTTCCGCGTTACATAACTTACGGTAAATGGCCCGCCTGGCTGACCGCC
CAACGACCCCCGCCCATTGACGTCAATAATGACGTATGTTCCCATAGTAACGCCAATAGGGACTTTCCAT
TGACGTCAATGGGTGGAGTATTTACGGTAAACTGCCCACTTGGCAGTACATCAAGTGTATCATATGCCAA
GTACGCCCCCTATTGACGTCAATGACGGTAAATGGCCCGCCTGGCATTATGCCCAGTACATGACCTTATG
GGACTTTCCTACTTGGCAGTACATCTACGTATTAGTCATCGCTATTACCATGCTGATGCGGTTTTGGCAG
TACATCAATGGGCGTGGATAGCGGTTTGACTCACGGGGATTTCCAAGTCTCCACCCCATTGACGTCAATG
GGAGTTTGTTTTGGCACCAAAATCAACGGGACTTTCCAAAATGTCGTAACAACTCCGCCCCATTGACGCA
AATGGGCGGTAGGCGTGTACGGTGGGAGGTCTATATAAGCAGAGCTGGTTTAGTGAACCGTCAGATCAGA
TCTTTGTCGATCCTACCATCCACTCGACACACCCGCCAGCGGCCGCCA
